>Addgene plasmid #174827 | pCMV-PE2-P2A-hMLH1dn | addgene full sequence | sequence record 343635 | Addgene NGS Result
TGTTGGAGGTCGCTGAGTAGTGCGCGAGCAAAATTTAAGCTACAACAAGGCAAGGCTTGACCGACAATTG
CATGAAGAATCTGCTTAGGGTTAGGCGTTTTGCGCTGCTTCGCGATGTACGGGCCAGATATACGCGTTGA
CATTGATTATTGACTAGTTATTAATAGTAATCAATTACGGGGTCATTAGTTCATAGCCCATATATGGAGT
TCCGCGTTACATAACTTACGGTAAATGGCCCGCCTGGCTGACCGCCCAACGACCCCCGCCCATTGACGTC
AATAATGACGTATGTTCCCATAGTAACGCCAATAGGGACTTTCCATTGACGTCAATGGGTGGAGTATTTA
CGGTAAACTGCCCACTTGGCAGTACATCAAGTGTATCATATGCCAAGTACGCCCCCTATTGACGTCAATG
ACGGTAAATGGCCCGCCTGGCATTATGCCCAGTACATGACCTTATGGGACTTTCCTACTTGGCAGTACAT
CTACGTATTAGTCATCGCTATTACCATGGTGATGCGGTTTTGGCAGTACATCAATGGGCGTGGATAGCGG
TTTGACTCACGGGGATTTCCAAGTCTCCACCCCATTGACGTCAATGGGAGTTTGTTTTGGCACCAAAATC
AACGGGACTTTCCAAAATGTCGTAACAACTCCGCCCCATTGACGCAAATGGGCGGTAGGCGTGTACGGTG
GGAGGTCTATATAAGCAGAGCTGGTTTAGTGAACCGTCAGATCCGCTAGAGATCCGCGGCCGCTAATACG
ACTCACTATAGGGAGAGCCGCCACCATGAAACGGACAGCCGACGGAAGCGAGTTCGAGTCACCAAAGAAG
AAGCGGAAAGTCGACAAGAAGTACAGCATCGGCCTGGACATCGGCACCAACTCTGTGGGCTGGGCCGTGA
TCACCGACGAGTACAAGGTGCCCAGCAAGAAATTCAAGGTGCTGGGCAACACCGACCGGCACAGCATCAA
GAAGAACCTGATCGGAGCCCTGCTGTTCGACAGCGGCGAAACAGCCGAGGCCACCCGGCTGAAGAGAACC
GCCAGAAGAAGATACACCAGACGGAAGAACCGGATCTGCTATCTGCAAGAGATCTTCAGCAACGAGATGG
CCAAGGTGGACGACAGCTTCTTCCACAGACTGGAAGAGTCCTTCCTGGTGGAAGAGGATAAGAAGCACGA
GCGGCACCCCATCTTCGGCAACATCGTGGACGAGGTGGCCTACCACGAGAAGTACCCCACCATCTACCAC
CTGAGAAAGAAACTGGTGGACAGCACCGACAAGGCCGACCTGCGGCTGATCTATCTGGCCCTGGCCCACA
TGATCAAGTTCCGGGGCCACTTCCTGATCGAGGGCGACCTGAACCCCGACAACAGCGACGTGGACAAGCT
GTTCATCCAGCTGGTGCAGACCTACAACCAGCTGTTCGAGGAAAACCCCATCAACGCCAGCGGCGTGGAC
GCCAAGGCCATCCTGTCTGCCAGACTGAGCAAGAGCAGACGGCTGGAAAATCTGATCGCCCAGCTGCCCG
GCGAGAAGAAGAATGGCCTGTTCGGAAACCTGATTGCCCTGAGCCTGGGCCTGACCCCCAACTTCAAGAG
CAACTTCGACCTGGCCGAGGATGCCAAACTGCAGCTGAGCAAGGACACCTACGACGACGACCTGGACAAC
CTGCTGGCCCAGATCGGCGACCAGTACGCCGACCTGTTTCTGGCCGCCAAGAACCTGTCCGACGCCATCC
TGCTGAGCGACATCCTGAGAGTGAACACCGAGATCACCAAGGCCCCCCTGAGCGCCTCTATGATCAAGAG
ATACGACGAGCACCACCAGGACCTGACCCTGCTGAAAGCTCTCGTGCGGCAGCAGCTGCCTGAGAAGTAC
AAAGAGATTTTCTTCGACCAGAGCAAGAACGGCTACGCCGGCTACATTGACGGCGGAGCCAGCCAGGAAG
AGTTCTACAAGTTCATCAAGCCCATCCTGGAAAAGATGGACGGCACCGAGGAACTGCTCGTGAAGCTGAA
CAGAGAGGACCTGCTGCGGAAGCAGCGGACCTTCGACAACGGCAGCATCCCCCACCAGATCCACCTGGGA
GAGCTGCACGCCATTCTGCGGCGGCAGGAAGATTTTTACCCATTCCTGAAGGACAACCGGGAAAAGATCG
AGAAGATCCTGACCTTCCGCATCCCCTACTACGTGGGCCCTCTGGCCAGGGGAAACAGCAGATTCGCCTG
GATGACCAGAAAGAGCGAGGAAACCATCACCCCCTGGAACTTCGAGGAAGTGGTGGACAAGGGCGCTTCC
GCCCAGAGCTTCATCGAGCGGATGACCAACTTCGATAAGAACCTGCCCAACGAGAAGGTGCTGCCCAAGC
ACAGCCTGCTGTACGAGTACTTCACCGTGTATAACGAGCTGACCAAAGTGAAATACGTGACCGAGGGAAT
GAGAAAGCCCGCCTTCCTGAGCGGCGAGCAGAAAAAGGCCATCGTGGACCTGCTGTTCAAGACCAACCGG
AAAGTGACCGTGAAGCAGCTGAAAGAGGACTACTTCAAGAAAATCGAGTGCTTCGACTCCGTGGAAATCT
CCGGCGTGGAAGATCGGTTCAACGCCTCCCTGGGCACATACCACGATCTGCTGAAAATTATCAAGGACAA
GGACTTCCTGGACAATGAGGAAAACGAGGACATTCTGGAAGATATCGTGCTGACCCTGACACTGTTTGAG
GACAGAGAGATGATCGAGGAACGGCTGAAAACCTATGCCCACCTGTTCGACGACAAAGTGATGAAGCAGC
TGAAGCGGCGGAGATACACCGGCTGGGGCAGGCTGAGCCGGAAGCTGATCAACGGCATCCGGGACAAGCA
GTCCGGCAAGACAATCCTGGATTTCCTGAAGTCCGACGGCTTCGCCAACAGAAACTTCATGCAGCTGATC
CACGACGACAGCCTGACCTTTAAAGAGGACATCCAGAAAGCCCAGGTGTCCGGCCAGGGCGATAGCCTGC
ACGAGCACATTGCCAATCTGGCCGGCAGCCCCGCCATTAAGAAGGGCATCCTGCAGACAGTGAAGGTGGT
GGACGAGCTCGTGAAAGTGATGGGCCGGCACAAGCCCGAGAACATCGTGATCGAAATGGCCAGAGAGAAC
CAGACCACCCAGAAGGGACAGAAGAACAGCCGCGAGAGAATGAAGCGGATCGAAGAGGGCATCAAAGAGC
TGGGCAGCCAGATCCTGAAAGAACACCCCGTGGAAAACACCCAGCTGCAGAACGAGAAGCTGTACCTGTA
CTACCTGCAGAATGGGCGGGATATGTACGTGGACCAGGAACTGGACATCAACCGGCTGTCCGACTACGAT
GTGGACGCTATCGTGCCTCAGAGCTTTCTGAAGGACGACTCCATCGACAACAAGGTGCTGACCAGAAGCG
ACAAGAACCGGGGCAAGAGCGACAACGTGCCCTCCGAAGAGGTCGTGAAGAAGATGAAGAACTACTGGCG
GCAGCTGCTGAACGCCAAGCTGATTACCCAGAGAAAGTTCGACAATCTGACCAAGGCCGAGAGAGGCGGC
CTGAGCGAACTGGATAAGGCCGGCTTCATCAAGAGACAGCTGGTGGAAACCCGGCAGATCACAAAGCACG
TGGCACAGATCCTGGACTCCCGGATGAACACTAAGTACGACGAGAATGACAAGCTGATCCGGGAAGTGAA
AGTGATCACCCTGAAGTCCAAGCTGGTGTCCGATTTCCGGAAGGATTTCCAGTTTTACAAAGTGCGCGAG
ATCAACAACTACCACCACGCCCACGACGCCTACCTGAACGCCGTCGTGGGAACCGCCCTGATCAAAAAGT
ACCCTAAGCTGGAAAGCGAGTTCGTGTACGGCGACTACAAGGTGTACGACGTGCGGAAGATGATCGCCAA
GAGCGAGCAGGAAATCGGCAAGGCTACCGCCAAGTACTTCTTCTACAGCAACATCATGAACTTTTTCAAG
ACCGAGATTACCCTGGCCAACGGCGAGATCCGGAAGCGGCCTCTGATCGAGACAAACGGCGAAACCGGGG
AGATCGTGTGGGATAAGGGCCGGGATTTTGCCACCGTGCGGAAAGTGCTGAGCATGCCCCAAGTGAATAT
CGTGAAAAAGACCGAGGTGCAGACAGGCGGCTTCAGCAAAGAGTCTATCCTGCCCAAGAGGAACAGCGAT
AAGCTGATCGCCAGAAAGAAGGACTGGGACCCTAAGAAGTACGGCGGCTTCGACAGCCCCACCGTGGCCT
ATTCTGTGCTGGTGGTGGCCAAAGTGGAAAAGGGCAAGTCCAAGAAACTGAAGAGTGTGAAAGAGCTGCT
GGGGATCACCATCATGGAAAGAAGCAGCTTCGAGAAGAATCCCATCGACTTTCTGGAAGCCAAGGGCTAC
AAAGAAGTGAAAAAGGACCTGATCATCAAGCTGCCTAAGTACTCCCTGTTCGAGCTGGAAAACGGCCGGA
AGAGAATGCTGGCCTCTGCCGGCGAACTGCAGAAGGGAAACGAACTGGCCCTGCCCTCCAAATATGTGAA
CTTCCTGTACCTGGCCAGCCACTATGAGAAGCTGAAGGGCTCCCCCGAGGATAATGAGCAGAAACAGCTG
TTTGTGGAACAGCACAAGCACTACCTGGACGAGATCATCGAGCAGATCAGCGAGTTCTCCAAGAGAGTGA
TCCTGGCCGACGCTAATCTGGACAAAGTGCTGTCCGCCTACAACAAGCACCGGGATAAGCCCATCAGAGA
GCAGGCCGAGAATATCATCCACCTGTTTACCCTGACCAATCTGGGAGCCCCTGCCGCCTTCAAGTACTTT
GACACCACCATCGACCGGAAGAGGTACACCAGCACCAAAGAGGTGCTGGACGCCACCCTGATCCACCAGA
GCATCACCGGCCTGTACGAGACACGGATCGACCTGTCTCAGCTGGGAGGTGACTCTGGAGGATCTAGCGG
AGGATCCTCTGGCAGCGAGACACCAGGAACAAGCGAGTCAGCAACACCAGAGAGCAGTGGCGGCAGCAGC
GGCGGCAGCAGCACCCTAAATATAGAAGATGAGTATCGGCTACATGAGACCTCAAAAGAGCCAGATGTTT
CTCTAGGGTCCACATGGCTGTCTGATTTTCCTCAGGCCTGGGCGGAAACCGGGGGCATGGGACTGGCAGT
TCGCCAAGCTCCTCTGATCATACCTCTGAAAGCAACCTCTACCCCCGTGTCCATAAAACAATACCCCATG
TCACAAGAAGCCAGACTGGGGATCAAGCCCCACATACAGAGACTGTTGGACCAGGGAATACTGGTACCCT
GCCAGTCCCCCTGGAACACGCCCCTGCTACCCGTTAAGAAACCAGGGACTAATGATTATAGGCCTGTCCA
GGATCTGAGAGAAGTCAACAAGCGGGTGGAAGACATCCACCCCACCGTGCCCAACCCTTACAACCTCTTG
AGCGGGCTCCCACCGTCCCACCAGTGGTACACTGTGCTTGATTTAAAGGATGCCTTTTTCTGCCTGAGAC
TCCACCCCACCAGTCAGCCTCTCTTCGCCTTTGAGTGGAGAGATCCAGAGATGGGAATCTCAGGACAATT
GACCTGGACCAGACTCCCACAGGGTTTCAAAAACAGTCCCACCCTGTTTAATGAGGCACTGCACAGAGAC
CTAGCAGACTTCCGGATCCAGCACCCAGACTTGATCCTGCTACAGTACGTGGATGACTTACTGCTGGCCG
CCACTTCTGAGCTAGACTGCCAACAAGGTACTCGGGCCCTGTTACAAACCCTAGGGAACCTCGGGTATCG
GGCCTCGGCCAAGAAAGCCCAAATTTGCCAGAAACAGGTCAAGTATCTGGGGTATCTTCTAAAAGAGGGT
CAGAGATGGCTGACTGAGGCCAGAAAAGAGACTGTGATGGGGCAGCCTACTCCGAAGACCCCTCGACAAC
TAAGGGAGTTCCTAGGGAAGGCAGGCTTCTGTCGCCTCTTCATCCCTGGGTTTGCAGAAATGGCAGCCCC
CCTGTACCCTCTCACCAAACCGGGGACTCTGTTTAATTGGGGCCCAGACCAACAAAAGGCCTATCAAGAA
ATCAAGCAAGCTCTTCTAACTGCCCCAGCCCTGGGGTTGCCAGATTTGACTAAGCCCTTTGAACTCTTTG
TCGACGAGAAGCAGGGCTACGCCAAAGGTGTCCTAACGCAAAAACTGGGACCTTGGCGTCGGCCGGTGGC
CTACCTGTCCAAAAAGCTAGACCCAGTAGCAGCTGGGTGGCCCCCTTGCCTACGGATGGTAGCAGCCATT
GCCGTACTGACAAAGGATGCAGGCAAGCTAACCATGGGACAGCCACTAGTCATTCTGGCCCCCCATGCAG
TAGAGGCACTAGTCAAACAACCCCCCGACCGCTGGCTTTCCAACGCCCGGATGACTCACTATCAGGCCTT
GCTTTTGGACACGGACCGGGTCCAGTTCGGACCGGTGGTAGCCCTGAACCCGGCTACGCTGCTCCCACTG
CCTGAGGAAGGGCTGCAACACAACTGCCTTGATATCCTGGCCGAAGCCCACGGAACCCGACCCGACCTAA
CGGACCAGCCGCTCCCAGACGCCGACCACACCTGGTACACGGATGGAAGCAGTCTCTTACAAGAGGGACA
GCGTAAGGCGGGAGCTGCGGTGACCACCGAGACCGAGGTAATCTGGGCTAAAGCCCTGCCAGCCGGGACA
TCCGCTCAGCGGGCTGAACTGATAGCACTCACCCAGGCCCTAAAGATGGCAGAAGGTAAGAAGCTAAATG
TTTATACTGATAGCCGTTATGCTTTTGCTACTGCCCATATCCATGGAGAAATATACAGAAGGCGTGGGTG
GCTCACATCAGAAGGCAAAGAGATCAAAAATAAAGACGAGATCTTGGCCCTACTAAAAGCCCTCTTTCTG
CCCAAAAGACTTAGCATAATCCATTGTCCAGGACATCAAAAGGGACACAGCGCCGAGGCTAGAGGCAACC
GGATGGCTGACCAAGCGGCCCGAAAGGCAGCCATCACAGAGACTCCAGACACCTCTACCCTCCTCATAGA
AAATTCATCACCCTCTGGCGGCTCAAAAAGAACCGCCGACGGCAGCGAATTCGAGCCCAAGAAGAAGAGG
AAAGTCGGAAGCGGAGCTACTAACTTCAGCCTGCTGAAGCAGGCTGGAGACGTGGAGGAGAACCCTGGAC
CTAGCTTCGTTGCTGGAGTCATCCGGAGACTGGACGAGACAGTGGTGAACAGAATTGCCGCCGGCGAGGT
GATCCAGAGACCTGCCAATGCAATAAAGGAGATGATCGAGAACTGTCTGGACGCCAAGTCCACAAGCATT
CAGGTGATCGTGAAGGAGGGCGGACTGAAGCTGATCCAGATCCAAGACAACGGCACAGGCATCAGAAAGG
AAGATCTGGACATCGTGTGTGAACGGTTCACCACATCTAAGCTGCAGTCTTTTGAGGATCTGGCCTCTAT
CAGTACCTACGGCTTCAGAGGCGAGGCCCTGGCCAGCATCAGCCACGTGGCCCATGTGACCATCACCACC
AAAACCGCCGACGGCAAATGCGCTTATCGCGCTAGCTACAGCGACGGCAAGCTGAAAGCCCCGCCAAAGC
CTTGCGCCGGCAACCAGGGTACACAGATAACAGTGGAGGATCTGTTCTACAACATCGCCACCCGGAGAAA
GGCCCTGAAAAATCCCAGCGAGGAGTACGGCAAGATCCTGGAAGTCGTCGGCAGATACTCCGTGCACAAC
GCCGGAATCAGCTTTAGCGTAAAGAAGCAGGGAGAAACCGTGGCCGATGTGCGCACCCTGCCAAATGCCA
GCACCGTGGATAACATCAGAAGCATTTTCGGAAATGCCGTGTCCAGAGAACTGATCGAGATCGGCTGCGA
AGATAAGACCCTGGCTTTTAAGATGAACGGCTACATCAGCAACGCCAATTACTCTGTGAAGAAGTGCATC
TTTCTTCTGTTCATCAACCACAGACTGGTGGAAAGCACCAGCCTGCGGAAAGCCATCGAGACAGTGTACG
CCGCCTACCTGCCTAAGAACACCCACCCCTTCCTGTACCTGAGCCTCGAGATCAGCCCTCAGAACGTGGA
CGTCAATGTGCATCCTACAAAGCACGAGGTGCACTTCCTGCACGAGGAAAGCATCCTGGAAAGAGTGCAG
CAGCACATTGAGAGCAAGCTGCTGGGCTCTAACAGCAGCAGAATGTACTTCACACAGACCCTGCTGCCTG
GCCTGGCCGGCCCCTCAGGCGAAATGGTTAAGTCCACAACCTCTCTGACCTCATCCAGCACCAGCGGTTC
TTCCGATAAGGTGTACGCCCACCAGATGGTGCGGACCGACTCTCGGGAGCAGAAGCTGGACGCCTTTCTG
CAACCTCTGAGCAAACCTCTGAGCTCTCAGCCTCAGGCCATCGTGACCGAGGACAAGACAGATATCTCCT
CCGGCCGTGCCAGACAGCAGGACGAAGAAATGCTCGAGCTGCCAGCTCCTGCCGAGGTGGCCGCCAAGAA
CCAGAGCCTGGAGGGAGATACCACAAAGGGCACCAGCGAAATGAGCGAGAAGCGGGGCCCTACCTCCAGC
AACCCCAGAAAACGGCACCGGGAGGACAGCGACGTGGAAATGGTGGAGGACGACAGCAGAAAGGAAATGA
CAGCCGCTTGTACCCCTAGAAGAAGAATCATCAACCTGACCTCCGTGCTGAGCCTGCAGGAGGAGATCAA
CGAGCAGGGCCACGAGGTGCTGAGAGAGATGCTGCACAATCACAGCTTCGTGGGCTGCGTGAACCCTCAA
TGGGCCCTGGCTCAGCATCAAACAAAGCTGTACCTGCTGAACACCACCAAGCTGAGCGAAGAGCTGTTCT
ACCAGATCCTCATCTACGACTTCGCCAACTTCGGCGTGCTACGCCTGAGCGAGCCCGCCCCTCTGTTTGA
CCTGGCCATGCTGGCTCTGGATAGCCCAGAAAGCGGCTGGACAGAAGAGGACGGACCTAAAGAGGGGCTG
GCTGAATACATCGTGGAGTTCCTGAAGAAAAAGGCCGAGATGCTGGCCGACTACTTTTCTCTGGAAATCG
ACGAGGAAGGCAACCTGATCGGCCTGCCTCTGCTGATCGATAACTACGTGCCTCCCCTGGAAGGCCTGCC
CATCTTCATCCTGAGACTGGCTACAGAGGTGAACTGGGACGAGGAAAAGGAATGCTTCGAGTCTCTGAGC
AAGGAGTGCGCCATGTTCTATAGCATCAGAAAACAGTACATCTCTGAAGAGAGCACTCTGTCTGGCCAGC
AGAGTGAAGTGCCCGGAAGCATCCCCAACAGCTGGAAGTGGACCGTGGAACACATCGTGTACAAGGCCCT
GCGGAGCCACATTCTCCCTCCTAAGCACTTCACCGAGGACGGCAACATCCTGCAGCTGGCCAACCTGCCC
GACCTTTATAAGGTTTTCTAACCGGTCATCATCACCATCACCATTGAGTTTAAACCCGCTGATCAGCCTC
GACTGTGCCTTCTAGTTGCCAGCCATCTGTTGTTTGCCCCTCCCCCGTGCCTTCCTTGACCCTGGAAGGT
GCCACTCCCACTGTCCTTTCCTAATAAAATGAGAAAATTGCATCGCATTGTCTGAGTAGGTGTCATTCTA
TTCTGGGGGGTGGGGTGGGGCAGGACAGCAAGGGGGAGGATTGGGAAGACAATAGCAGGCATGCTGGGGA
TGCGGTGGGCTCTATGGCTTCTGAGGCGGAAAGAACCAGCTGGGGCTCGATACCGTCGACCTCTAGCTAG
AGCTTGGCGTAATCATGGTCATAGCTGTTTCCTGTGTGAAATTGTTATCCGCTCACAATTCCACACAACA
TACGAGCCGGAAGCATAAAGTGTAAAGCCTAGGGTGCCTAATGAGTGAGCTAACTCACATTAATTGCGTT
GCGCTCACTGCCCGCTTTCCAGTCGGGAAACCTGTCGTGCCAGCTGCATTAATGAATCGGCCAACGCGCG
GGGAGAGGCGGTTTGCGTATTGGGCGCTCTTCCGCTTCCTCGCTCACTGACTCGCTGCGCTCGGTCGTTC
GGCTGCGGCGAGCGGTATCAGCTCACTCAAAGGCGGTAATACGGTTATCCACAGAATCAGGGGATAACGC
AGGAAAGAACATGTGAGCAAAAGGCCAGCAAAAGGCCAGGAACCGTAAAAAGGCCGCGTTGCTGGCGTTT
TTCCATAGGCTCCGCCCCCCTGACGAGCATCACAAAAATCGACGCTCAAGTCAGAGGTGGCGAAACCCGA
CAGGACTATAAAGATACCAGGCGTTTCCCCCTGGAAGCTCCCTCGTGCGCTCTCCTGTTCCGACCCTGCC
GCTTACCGGATACCTGTCCGCCTTTCTCCCTTCGGGAAGCGTGGCGCTTTCTCATAGCTCACGCTGTAGG
TATCTCAGTTCGGTGTAGGTCGTTCGCTCCAAGCTGGGCTGTGTGCACGAACCCCCCGTTCAGCCCGACC
GCTGCGCCTTATCCGGTAACTATCGTCTTGAGTCCAACCCGGTAAGACACGACTTATCGCCACTGGCAGC
AGCCACTGGTAACAGGATTAGCAGAGCGAGGTATGTAGGCGGTGCTACAGAGTTCTTGAAGTGGTGGCCT
AACTACGGCTACACTAGAAGAACAGTATTTGGTATCTGCGCTCTGCTGAAGCCAGTTACCTTCGGAAAAA
GAGTTGGTAGCTCTTGATCCGGCAAACAAACCACCGCTGGTAGCGGTGGTTTTTTTGTTTGCAAGCAGCA
GATTACGCGCAGAAAAAAAGGATCTCAAGAAGATCCTTTGATCTTTTCTACGGGGTCTGACACTCAGTGG
AACGAAAACTCACGTTAAGGGATTTTGGTCATGAGATTATCAAAAAGGATCTTCACCTAGATCCTTTTAA
ATTAAAAATGAAGTTTTAAATCAATCTAAAGTATATATGAGTAAACTTGGTCTGACAGTTACCAATGCTT
AATCAGTGAGGCACCTATCTCAGCGATCTGTCTATTTCGTTCATCCATAGTTGCCTGACTCCCCGTCGTG
TAGATAACTACGATACGGGAGGGCTTACCATCTGGCCCCAGTGCTGCAATGATACCGCGAGACCCACGCT
CACCGGCTCCAGATTTATCAGCAATAAACCAGCCAGCCGGAAGGGCCGAGCGCAGAAGTGGTCCTGCAAC
TTTATCCGCCTCCATCCAGTCTATTAATTGTTGCCGGGAAGCTAGAGTAAGTAGTTCGCCAGTTAATAGT
TTGCGCAACGTTGTTGCCATTGCTACAGGCATCGTGGTGTCACGCTCGTCGTTTGGTATGGCTTCATTCA
GCTCCGGTTCCCAACGATCAAGGCGAGTTACATGATCCCCCATGTTGTGCAAAAAAGCGGTTAGCTCCTT
CGGTCCTCCGATCGTTGTCAGAAGTAAGTTGGCCGCAGTGTTATCACTCATGGTTATGGCAGCACTGCAT
AATTCTCTTACTGTCATGCCATCCGTAAGATGCTTTTCTGTGACTGGTGAGTACTCAACCAAGTCATTCT
GAGAATAGTGTATGCGGCGACCGAGTTGCTCTTGCCCGGCGTCAATACGGGATAATACCGCGCCACATAG
CAGAACTTTAAAAGTGCTCATCATTGGAAAACGTTCTTCGGGGCGAAAACTCTCAAGGATCTTACCGCTG
TTGAGATCCAGTTCGATGTAACCCACTCGTGCACCCAACTGATCTTCAGCATCTTTTACTTTCACCAGCG
TTTCTGGGTGAGCAAAAACAGGAAGGCAAAATGCCGCAAAAAAGGGAATAAGGGCGACACGGAAATGTTG
AATACTCATACTCTTCCTTTTTCAATATTATTGAAGCATTTATCAGGGTTATTGTCTCATGAGCGGATAC
ATATTTGAATGTATTTAGAAAAATAAACAAATAGGGGTTCCGCGCACATTTCCCCGAAAAGTGCCACCTG
ACGTCGACGGATCGGGAGATCGATCTCCCGATCCCCTAGGGTCTACTCTCAGTACAATCTGCTCTGATGC
CGCATAGTTAAGCCAGTATCTGCTCCCTGCTTGTG
Features (pLannotate 1.2.2; 17 found; start..end, strand, type, name):
    139..518     +  enhancer       CMV enhancer: human cytomegalovirus immediate early enhancer
    519..722     +  promoter       CMV promoter: human cytomegalovirus (CMV) immediate early promoter
    764..782     +  promoter       T7 promoter: promoter for bacteriophage T7 RNA polymerase
    853..2454    +  CDS            Cas9(N): N-terminal portion of Streptococcus pyogenes Cas9 (Zetsche et al., 2015)
   2455..4949    +  CDS            Cas9(C) (fragment): C-terminal portion of Streptococcus pyogenes Cas9 (Zetsche et al., 2015)
   5053..7084    +  CDS            gag-pol (fragment): Moloney murine leukemia virus Gag-Pol polyprotein; gag-pol; contains a read-through stop codon
   7213..9468    +  CDS            MLH1: MLH1_HUMAN - Also known as COCA2. Experimental evidence at protein level: Swiss-Prot protein existence level 1. Heterodimerizes with PMS2 to form MutL alpha, a component of the post-replicative DNA mismatch repair system (MMR). DNA repair is initiated by MutS alpha (MSH2-MSH6) or MutS beta (MSH2-MSH3) binding to a dsDNA mismatch, then MutL alpha is recruited to the heteroduplex. Assembly of the MutL-MutS-heteroduplex ternary complex in presence of RFC and PCNA is sufficient to activate endonuclease activity of PMS2. It introduces single-strand breaks near the mismatch and thus generates new en
   9523..9747    +  polyA_signal   bGH poly(A) signal: bovine growth hormone polyadenylation signal
   9751..9772    +  promoter       SV40 promoter (fragment): SV40 enhancer and early promoter
   9840..9862    -  protein_bind   lac operator (fragment): The lac repressor binds to the lac operator to inhibit transcription in E. coli. This inhibition can be relieved by adding lactose or isopropyl-β-D-thiogalactopyranoside (IPTG). lac repressor encoded by lacI
   9866..9896    -  promoter       lac promoter: promoter for the E. coli lac operon
   9911..9932    -  protein_bind   CAP binding site: CAP binding activates transcription in the presence of cAMP. E. coli catabolite activator protein
   9945..10037   -  CDS            lacI (fragment): lac repressor; lacI; The lac repressor binds to the lac operator to inhibit transcription in E. coli. This inhibition can be relieved by adding lactose or isopropyl-β-D-thiogalactopyranoside (IPTG).
  10220..10808   -  rep_origin     ori: high-copy-number ColE1/pMB1/pBR322/pUC origin of replication
  10979..11839   -  CDS            AmpR: β-lactamase; bla; confers resistance to ampicillin, carbenicillin, and related antibiotics
  11840..11944   -  promoter       AmpR promoter: bla
  12015..12059   -  misc_feature   bom (fragment): basis of mobility region from pBR322
