[The description below was written by a language model from this plasmid's Addgene catalogue record and pLannotate feature annotations shown in this document.]
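Description:
pCMV-PE2-P2A-hMLH1dn is a 12,075-nt mammalian expression plasmid on a pCMV backbone that co-expresses the SpCas9-based prime editor PE2 and a dominant-negative human MLH1 from a single transcript. It is maintained in E. coli through a high-copy ColE1/pUC-type origin and selected with ampicillin via the β-lactamase gene and its native promoter. Small remnants of lac regulatory elements, an SV40 promoter fragment and a bom fragment are backbone leftovers with no evident role. No mammalian selection marker is annotated, which is consistent with transient transfection.

The roughly 8.7 kb open reading frame is driven by the human CMV immediate-early enhancer and promoter and terminated by the bGH polyadenylation signal. A T7 promoter between the CMV promoter and the coding sequence serves as a sequencing primer site and could support in vitro transcription. The prime editor consists of the Streptococcus pyogenes Cas9 H840A nickase joined through an SGGS/XTEN16 linker to an engineered Moloney murine leukemia virus reverse transcriptase carrying D200N, T306K, W313F, T330P and L603W, with bipartite SV40 nuclear localisation signals at both ends. The annotation software labels these parts as two Cas9 segments and a gag-pol fragment. A P2A ribosome-skipping peptide follows, so that codon-optimised MLH1 lacking residues 754–756 is released as a separate protein. MLH1 normally partners with PMS2 in DNA mismatch repair, and the truncated form is intended to interfere with that pathway, which fits the associated publication's theme of improving prime editing by manipulating cellular determinants of editing outcomes. The plasmid encodes no guide RNA, so a prime editing guide RNA must be supplied separately.
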