Addgene plasmid #174827: pCMV-PE2-P2A-hMLH1dn
Purpose: Mammalian expression of SpCas9 prime editor 2 with P2A-human MLH1dn (codon optimized)
Depositing lab: David Liu. Publication: Enhanced prime editing systems by manipulating cellular determinants of editing outcomes. Chen PJ, Hussmann JA, Yan J, Knipping F, Ravisankar P, Chen PF, Chen C, Nelson JW, Newby GA, Sahin M, Osborn MJ, Weissman JS, Adamson B, Liu DR. Cell. 2021 Oct 28;184(22):5635-5652.e29. doi: 10.1016/j.cell.2021.09.018. PubMed 34653350.
Backbone
  Vector backbone: pCMV
  Vector type: Mammalian Expression
Growth in bacteria
  Bacterial resistance: Ampicillin, 100 μg/mL
  Growth temperature: 37°C
  Growth strain: NEB Stable
  Copy number: High Copy
Gene/Insert
  Gene/Insert name: PE2-P2A-hMLH1dn (alt names: SV40_bpNLS-SpCas9(H840A)-SGGSx2-XTEN16-SGGSx2-MMLV_RT(D200N, T306K, W313F, T330P, L603W)-SV40_bpNLS; homo sapiens MLH1 del754-756 (codon optimized))
  Species: H. sapiens (human), Synthetic; SpCas9 is from Streptococcus pyogenes; MMLV_RT is from the Moloney murine leukemia virus
  Insert size (bp): 8673
  Mutation: Detailed in manuscript; deletion of residues 754-756 in MLH1
  Promoter: CMV
  Tag / fusion protein: SV40 bpNLS (N terminal on insert); SV40 bpNLS (C terminal on insert)
  Cloning method: Ligation Independent Cloning
  Sequencing primers: 5′ T7-forward; 3′ BGH-reverse
Terms and licenses: Academic/Nonprofit Terms; Industry Terms: Not Available to Industry
How to cite: pCMV-PE2-P2A-hMLH1dn was a gift from David Liu (Addgene plasmid # 174827 ; http://n2t.net/addgene:174827 ; RRID:Addgene_174827)
